>Addgene plasmid #104944 | JC021 | depositor full sequence | sequence record 198912 | JC021 sequence 5979 bps
TCTTCTCGTACGAGCTTGCTCCTGATCAGCCTATCTCGCAGCTGATGAATATCTTGTGGTAGGGGTTTGG
GAAAATCATTCGAGTTTGATGTTTTTCTTGGTATTTCCCACTCCTCTTCAGAGTACAGAAGATTAAGTGA
GACCTTCGTTTGTGCGGATCCCCCACACACCATAGCTTCAAAATGTTTCTACTCCTTTTTTACTCTTCCA
GATTTTCTCGGACTCCGCGCATCGCCGTACCACTTCAAAACACCCAAGCACAGCATACTAAATTTTCCCT
CTTTCTTCCTCTAGGGTGTCGTTAATTACCCGTACTAAAGGTTTGGAAAAGAAAAAAGAGACCGCCTCGT
TTCTTTTTCTTCGTCGAAAAAGGCAATAAAAATTTTTATCACGTTTCTTTTTCTTGAAATTTTTTTTTTT
AGTTTTTTTCTCTTTCAGTGACCTCCATTGATATTTAAGTTAATAAACGGTCTTCAATTTCTCAAGTTTC
AGTTTCATTTTTCTTGTTCTATTACAACTTTTTTTACTTCTTGTTCATTAGAAAGAAAGCATAGCAATCT
AATCTAAGGGGCGGTGTTGACAATTAATCATCGGCATAGTATATCGGCATAGTATAATACGACAAGGTGA
GGAACTAAACCATGGCCAAGTTGACCAGTGCCGTTCCGGTGCTCACCGCGCGCGACGTCGCCGGAGCGGT
CGAGTTCTGGACCGACCGGCTCGGGTTCTCCCGGGACTTCGTGGAGGACGACTTCGCCGGTGTGGTCCGG
GACGACGTGACCCTGTTCATCAGCGCGGTCCAGGACCAGGTGGTGCCGGACAACACCCTGGCCTGGGTGT
GGGTGCGCGGCCTGGACGAGCTGTACGCCGAGTGGTCGGAGGTCGTGTCCACGAACTTCCGGGACGCCTC
CGGGCCGGCCATGACCGAGATCGGCGAGCAGCCGTGGGGGCGGGAGTTCGCCCTGCGCGACCCGGCCGGC
AACTGCGTGCACTTCGTGGCCGAGGAGCAGGACTGACACGTCCGACGGCGGCCCACGGGTCCCAGGCCTC
GGAGATCCGTCCCCCTTTTCCTTTGTCGATATCATGTAATTAGTTATGTCACGCTTACATTCACGCCCTC
CCCCCACATCCGCTCTAACCGAAAAGGAAGGAGTTAGACAACCTGAAGTCTAGGTCCCTATTTATTTTTT
TATAGTTATGTTAGTATTAAGAACGTTATTTATATTTCAAATTTTTCTTTTTTTTCTGTACAGACGCGTG
TACGCATGTAACATTATACTGAAAACCTTGCTTGAGAAGGTTTTGGGACGCTCGAAGGCTTTAATTTGCA
AGCTGGAGACCAACATGTGAGCAAAAGGCCAGCAAAAGGCCAGGAACCGTAAAAAGGCCGCGTTGCTGGC
GTTTTTCCATAGGCTCCGCCCCCCTGACGAGCATCACAAAAATCGACGCTCAAGTCAGAGGTGGCGAAAC
CCGACAGGACTATAAAGATACCAGGCGTTTCCCCCTGGAAGCTCCCTCGTGCGCTCTCCTGTTCCGACCC
TGCCGCTTACCGGATACCTGTCCGCCTTTCTCCCTTCGGGAAGCGTGGCGCTTTCTCAATGCTCACGCTG
TAGGTATCTCAGTTCGGTGTAGGTCGTTCGCTCCAAGCTGGGCTGTGTGCACGAACCCCCCGTTCAGCCC
GACCGCTGCGCCTTATCCGGTAACTATCGTCTTGAGTCCAACCCGGTAAGACACGACTTATCGCCACTGG
CAGCAGCCACTGGTAACAGGATTAGCAGAGCGAGGTATGTAGGCGGTGCTACAGAGTTCTTGAAGTGGTG
GCCTAACTACGGCTACACTAGAAGGACAGTATTTGGTATCTGCGCTCTGCTGAAGCCAGTTACCTTCGGA
AAAAGAGTTGGTAGCTCTTGATCCGGCAAACAAACCACCGCTGGTAGCGGTGGTTTTTTTGTTTGCAAGC
AGCAGATTACGCGCAGAAAAAAAGGATCTCAAGAAGATCCTTTGATCTTTTCTACGGGGTCTGACGCTCA
GTGGAACGAAAACTCACGTTAAGGGATTTTGGTCATGAGATCAGATCTGAGCTCGTTTGGCCGTGGCCGT
GCTCGTCCTCGTCGGCCGGCTTGTCGACGACGGCGGTCTCCGTCGTCAGGATCATCCGGGCCACAAGCTT
GCTGACAGAAGCCTCAAGAAAAAAAAAATTCTTCTTCGACTATGCTGGAGGCAGAGATGATCGAGCCGGT
AGTTAACTATATATAGCTAAATTGGTTCCATCACCTCGAGTCCACACACCATAGCTTCAAAATGTTTCTA
CTCCTTTTTTACTCTTCCAGATTTTCTCGGACTCCGCGCATCGCCGTACCACTTCAAAACACCCAAGCAC
AGCATACTAAATTTCCCCTCTTTCTTCCTCTAGGGTGTCGTTAATTACCCGTACTAAAGGTTTGGAAAAG
AAAAAAGAGACCGCCTCGTTTCTTTTTCTTCGTCGAAAAAGGCAATAAAAATTTTTATCACGTTTCTTTT
TCTTGAAAATTTTTTTTTTGATTTTTTTCTCTTTCGATGACCTCCCATTGATATTTAAGTTAATAAACGG
TCTTCAATTTCTCAAGTTTCAGTTTCATTTTTCTTGTTCTATTACAACTTTTTTTACTTCTTGCTCATTA
GAAAGAAAGCATAGCAATCTAATCTAAGGACGGCAACTAGTAAAAATGCGCGGAGCTCCTAAGAAAAAGC
GCAAAGTCCGGCCGGCATCTAGACCCGGGGAGCGCCCCTTCCAGTGTCGCATTTGCATGCGGAACTTTTC
GCGCCAGGACAGGCTTGACAGGCATACCCGTACTCATACCGGTGAAAAACCGTTTCAGTGTCGGATCTGT
ATGCGAAATTTCTCCCAGAAGGAGCACTTGGCGGGGCATCTACGTACGCACACCGGCGAGAAGCCATTCC
AATGCCGAATATGCATGCGCAACTTCAGTCGCCGCGACAACCTGAACCGGCACCTAAAAACCCACCTGAG
GAACATATGCGGCGGAGGCACACCTGCAGCTGCGTCGACTCTAGAGGATCCATCTGCTGGAGACATGAGA
GCTGCCAACCTTTGGCCAAGCCCGCTCATGATCAAACGCTCTAAGAAGAACAGCCTGGCCTTGTCCCTGA
CGGCCGACCAGATGGTCAGTGCCTTGTTGGATGCTGAGCCCCCCATACTCTATTCCGAGTATGATCCTAC
CAGACCCTTCAGTGAAGCTTCGATGATGGGCTTACTGACCAACCTGGCAGACAGGGAGCTGGTTCACATG
ATCAACTGGGCGAAGAGGGTGCCAGGCTTTGTGGATTTGACCCTCCATGATCAGGTCCACCTTCTAGAAT
GTGCCTGGCTAGAGATCCTGATGATTGGTCTCGTCTGGCGCTCCATGGAGCACCCAGTGAAGCTACTGTT
TGCTCCTAACTTGCTCTTGGACAGGAACCAGGGAAAATGTGTAGAGGGCATGGTGGAGATCTTCGACATG
CTGCTGGCTACATCATCTCGGTTCCGCATGATGAATCTGCAGGGAGAGGAGTTTGTGTGCCTCAAATCTA
TTATTTTGCTTAATTCTGGAGTGTACACATTTCTGTCCAGCACCCTGAAGTCTCTGGAAGAGAAGGACCA
TATCCACCGAGTCCTGGACAAGATCACAGACACTTTGATCCACCTGATGGCCAAGGCAGGCCTGACCCTG
CAGCAGCAGCACCAGCGGCTGGCCCAGCTCCTCCTCATCCTCTCCCACATCAGGCACATGAGTAACAAAG
GCATGGAGCATCTGTACAGCATGAAGTGCAAGAACGTGGTGCCCCTCTATGACCTGCTGCTGGAGATGCT
GGACGCCCACCGCCTACATGCGCCCACTAGCCGTGGAGGGGCATCCGTGGAGGAGACGGACCAAAGCCAC
TTGGCCACTGCGGGCTCTACTTCATCGCCTAGGGCCGACGCGCTGGACGATTTCGATCTCGACATGCTGG
GTTCTGATGCCCTCGATGACTTTGACCTGGATATGTTGGGAAGCGACGCATTGGATGACTTTGATCTGGA
CATGCTCGGCTCCGATGCTCTGGACGATTTCGATCTCGATATGTTAATTAACTACCCGTACGACGTTCCG
GACTACGCTTCTTGAGGTACCATCGGTAGACCGGTCTTGCTAGATTCTAATCAAGAGGATGTCAGAATGC
CATTTGCCTGAGAGATGCAGGCTTCATTTTTGATACTTTTTTATTTGTAACCTATATAGTATAGGATTTT
TTTTGTCATTTTGTTTCTTCTCGTACGAGCTTGCTCCTGATCAGCCTATCTCGCAGCTGATGAATATCTT
GTGGTAGGGGTTTGGGAAAATCATTCGAGTTTGATGTTTTTCTTGGTATTTCCCACTCCTCTTCAGAGTA
CAGAAGATTAAGTGAGAGCTAGCATATCATATAGAAGTCATCGCGGCAGATCAATTCATCAATCGGAGTG
AGGATATTGCGAGTTTACCACCATCAATCGGAGTGAGGATCTCCAATTGGTGACGGTCCAGTCATCAATC
GGAGTGAGGATTCAGCTGCTTCTCGAGGCCGCACATCAATCGGAGTGAGGATGTACAGGGTGGGCTGTTC
CACCATCAATCGGAGTGAGGATTTGCGTCAATGGGGCGGAGTTCATCAATCGGAGTGAGGATATCGAAGT
CATCGAGAGCACTCATCAATCGGAGTGAGGATATACTCCACCCATTGACGTCACATCAATCGGAGTGAGG
ATTGGAACCAGAAGGGTCTCTTCATCAATCGGAGTGAGGATACCCTATGGGCGCGCCGTCGCTGGCAATA
ATAGCGGGCGGACGCATGTCATGAGATTATTGGAAACCACCAGAATCGAATATAAAAGGCGAACACCTTT
CCCAATTTTGGTTTCCCCTGACCCAAAGACTTTAAATTTAATTTATTTGTCCCTATTTCAATCAATTGAA
CAACTATCAAAACACAGATGAGATTTCCTTCAATTTTTACTGCTGTTTTATTCGCAGCATCCTCCGCATT
AGCTGCTCCAGTCAACACTACAACAGAAGATGAAACGGCACAAATTCCGGCTGAAGCTGTCATCGGTTAC
TCAGATTTAGAAGGGGATTTCGATGTTGCTGTTTTGCCATTTTCCAACAGCACAAATAACGGGTTATTGT
TTATAAATACTACTATTGCCAGCATTGCTGCTAAAGAAGAAGGGGTATCTCTCGAGAAGAGAATGACTCC
TTTGGGTCCAGCTTCTTCCTTGCCTCAATCCTTCTTGTTGAAGTGTTTGGAGCAGGTTAGAAAGATCCAG
GGTGATGGTGCTGCTTTGCAAGAGAAGTTGTGTGCTACTTACAAGTTGTGTCACCCAGAAGAGTTGGTTT
TGTTGGGTCACTCCTTGGGTATTCCTTGGGCTCCATTGTCCTCTTGTCCATCCCAAGCTTTGCAATTGGC
TGGTTGTTTGTCCCAATTGCACTCCGGTTTGTTCTTGTACCAGGGTTTGTTGCAAGCTTTGGAGGGTATT
TCTCCAGAGTTGGGTCCAACTTTGGACACATTGCAGTTGGACGTTGCTGACTTCGCTACTACTATCTGGC
AACAGATGGAAGAATTGGGTATGGCTCCAGCTTTGCAGCCAACTCAAGGTGCTATGCCAGCTTTTGCTTC
TGCTTTCCAGAGAAGAGCTGGTGGTGTTTTGGTTGCTTCTCACTTGCAGTCTTTCTTGGAGGTTTCCTAC
AGAGTTTTGAGACACTTGGCTCAACCATAAGCGGCCGCCAGCTTTCTAGAACAAAAACTCATCTCAGAAG
AGGATCTGAATAGCGCCGTCGACCATCATCATCATCATCATTGACCGGTCTTGCTAGATTCTAATCAAGA
GGATGTCAGAATGCCATTTGCCTGAGAGATGCAGGCTTCATTTTTGATACTTTTTTATTTGTAACCTATA
TAGTATAGGATTTTTTTTGTCATTTTGTT
Features (pLannotate 1.2.2; 20 found; start..end, strand, type, name):
    157..568     +  promoter       TEF1 promoter: S. cerevisiae TEF1; promoter for EF-1α
    576..623     +  promoter       EM7 promoter: synthetic bacterial promoter&nbsp
    642..1016    +  CDS            BleoR: antibiotic-binding protein; Sh ble from Streptoalloteichus hindustanus; confers resistance to bleomycin, phleomycin, and Zeocin™
   1082..1329    +  terminator     CYC1 terminator: S. cerevisiae CYC1; transcription terminator for CYC1
   1404..1992    -  rep_origin     ori: high-copy-number ColE1/pMB1/pBR322/pUC origin of replication
   2087..2173    -  CDS            groL1 (fragment): CH601_MYCA1 - Also known as groEL1 From Mycobacterium avium (strain 104).
   2282..2688    +  promoter       TEF1 promoter: S. cerevisiae TEF1; promoter for EF-1α
   3044..3061    -  misc_feature   MCS (fragment): pUC18/19 multiple cloning site
   3066..3948    +  CDS            ERT2 (fragment): mutated ligand-binding domain of the human estrogen receptor (Feil et al., 1997)
   3957..4106    +  CDS            VP64: tetrameric repeat of the minimal activation domain of herpes simplex virus VP16 (Beerli et al., 1998)
   4181..4427    +  terminator     AOX1 terminator: Pichia pastoris AOX1; transcription terminator for AOX1
   4434..4452    +  promoter       CUP1 promoter (fragment): S. cerevisiae CUP1; inducible metallothionein promoter, regulated by Cu2+
   4521..4546    +  CDS            CyPet (fragment): cyan fluorescent protein optimized for FRET with YPet (Nguyen and Daugherty, 2005)
   4641..4663    -  promoter       CMV promoter (fragment): human cytomegalovirus (CMV) immediate early promoter
   4723..4743    -  enhancer       CMV enhancer (fragment): human cytomegalovirus immediate early enhancer; contains an 18-bp deletion relative to the standard CMV enhancer
   4815..4977    +  promoter       GAP promoter (fragment): promoter for Pichia pastoris glyceraldehyde-3-phosphate dehydrogenase
   4988..5238    +  CDS            α-factor secretion signal (fragment): N-terminal secretion signal from S. cerevisiae alpha-factor; MFα1; Cleavage by the Kex2 protease occurs after the dibasic KR sequence.
   5246..5767    +  CDS            CSF3 (fragment): CSF3_HUMAN - Also known as C17orf33, GCSF. Experimental evidence at protein level: Swiss-Prot protein existence level 1. Granulocyte/macrophage colony-stimulating factors are cytokines that act in hematopoiesis by controlling the production, differentiation, and function of 2 related white cell populations of the blood, the granulocytes and the monocytes-macrophages. This CSF induces granulocytes. From Homo sapiens (Human).
   5834..5851    +  CDS            capTEV™ (fragment): composite tag for in vivo biotinylation, TEV protease cleavage, and 6xHis tagging
   5875..142     +  terminator     AOX1 terminator (across the origin): Pichia pastoris AOX1; transcription terminator for AOX1
