>Addgene plasmid #104944 | JC021 | addgene full sequence | sequence record 203154 | Addgene NGS Result
TTCCATCACCTCGAGTCCACACACCATAGCTTCAAAATGTTTCTACTCCTTTTTTACTCTTCCAGATTTT
CTCGGACTCCGCGCATCGCCGTACCACTTCAAAACACCCAAGCACAGCATACTAAATTTCCCCTCTTTCT
TCCTCTAGGGTGTCGTTAATTACCCGTACTAAAGGTTTGGAAAAGAAAAAAGAGACCGCCTCGTTTCTTT
TTCTTCGTCGAAAAAGGCAATAAAAATTTTTATCACGTTTCTTTTTCTTGAAAATTTTTTTTTTGATTTT
TTTCTCTTTCGATGACCTCCCATTGATATTTAAGTTAATAAACGGTCTTCAATTTCTCAAGTTTCAGTTT
CATTTTTCTTGTTCTATTACAACTTTTTTTACTTCTTGCTCATTAGAAAGAAAGCATAGCAATCTAATCT
AAGGACTAGTAAAAATGCGCGGAGCTCCTAAGAAAAAGCGCAAAGTCCGGCCGGCATCTAGACCCGGGGA
GCGCCCCTTCCAGTGTCGCATTTGCATGCGGAACTTTTCGCGCCAGGACAGGCTTGACAGGCATACCCGT
ACTCATACCGGTGAAAAACCGTTTCAGTGTCGGATCTGTATGCGAAATTTCTCCCAGAAGGAGCACTTGG
CGGGGCATCTACGTACGCACACCGGCGAGAAGCCATTCCAATGCCGAATATGCATGCGCAACTTCAGTCG
CCGCGACAACCTGAACCGGCACCTAAAAACCCACCTGAGGAACATATGCGGCGGAGGCACACCTGCAGCT
GCGTCGACTCTAGAGGATCCATCTGCTGGAGACATGAGAGCTGCCAACCTTTGGCCAAGCCCGCTCATGA
TCAAACGCTCTAAGAAGAACAGCCTGGCCTTGTCCCTGACGGCCGACCAGATGGTCAGTGCCTTGTTGGA
TGCTGAGCCCCCCATACTCTATTCCGAGTATGATCCTACCAGACCCTTCAGTGAAGCTTCGATGATGGGC
TTACTGACCAACCTGGCAGACAGGGAGCTGGTTCACATGATCAACTGGGCGAAGAGGGTGCCAGGCTTTG
TGGATTTGACCCTCCATGATCAGGTCCACCTTCTAGAATGTGCCTGGCTAGAGATCCTGATGATTGGTCT
CGTCTGGCGCTCCATGGAGCACCCAGTGAAGCTACTGTTTGCTCCTAACTTGCTCTTGGACAGGAACCAG
GGAAAATGTGTAGAGGGCATGGTGGAGATCTTCGACATGCTGCTGGCTACATCATCTCGGTTCCGCATGA
TGAATCTGCAGGGAGAGGAGTTTGTGTGCCTCAAATCTATTATTTTGCTTAATTCTGGAGTGTACACATT
TCTGTCCAGCACCCTGAAGTCTCTGGAAGAGAAGGACCATATCCACCGAGTCCTGGACAAGATCACAGAC
ACTTTGATCCACCTGATGGCCAAGGCAGGCCTGACCCTGCAGCAGCAGCACCAGCGGCTGGCCCAGCTCC
TCCTCATCCTCTCCCACATCAGGCACATGAGTAACAAAGGCATGGAGCATCTGTACAGCATGAAGTGCAA
GAACGTGGTGCCCCTCTATGACCTGCTGCTGGAGATGCTGGACGCCCACCGCCTACATGCGCCCACTAGC
CGTGGAGGGGCATCCGTGGAGGAGACGGACCAAAGCCACTTGGCCACTGCGGGCTCTACTTCATCGCCTA
GGGCCGACGCGCTGGACGATTTCGATCTCGACATGCTGGGTTCTGATGCCCTCGATGACTTTGACCTGGA
TATGTTGGGAAGCGACGCATTGGATGACTTTGATCTGGACATGCTCGGCTCCGATGCTCTGGACGATTTC
GATCTCGATATGTTAATTAACTACCCGTACGACGTTCCGGACTACGCTTCTTGAGGTACCATCGGTAGAC
CGGTCTTGCTAGATTCTAATCAAGAGGATGTCAGAATGCCATTTGCCTGAGAGATGCAGGCTTCATTTTT
GATACTTTTTTATTTGTAACCTATATAGTATAGGATTTTTTTTGTCATTTTGTTTCTTCTCGTACGAGCT
TGCTCCTGATCAGCCTATCTCGCAGCTGATGAATATCTTGTGGTAGGGGTTTGGGAAAATCATTCGAGTT
TGATGTTTTTCTTGGTATTTCCCACTCCTCTTCAGAGTACAGAAGATTAAGTGAGAGCTAGCATATCATA
TAGAAGTCATCGCGGCAGATCAATTCATCAATCGGAGTGAGGATATTGCGAGTTTACCACCATCAATCGG
AGTGAGGATCTCCAATTGGTGACGGTCCAGTCATCAATCGGAGTGAGGATTCAGCTGCTTCTCGAGGCCG
CACATCAATCGGAGTGAGGATGTACAGGGTGGGCTGTTCCACCATCAATCGGAGTGAGGATTTGCGTCAA
TGGGGCGGAGTTCATCAATCGGAGTGAGGATATCGAAGTCATCGAGAGCACTCATCAATCGGAGTGAGGA
TATACTCCACCCATTGACGTCACATCAATCGGAGTGAGGATTGGAACCAGAAGGGTCTCTTCATCAATCG
GAGTGAGGATACCCTATGGGCGCGCCGTCGCTGGCAATAATAGCGGGCGGACGCATGTCATGAGATTATT
GGAAACCACCAGAATCGAATATAAAAGGCGAACACCTTTCCCAATTTTGGTTTCCCCTGACCCAAAGACT
TTAAATTTAATTTATTTGTCCCTATTTCAATCAATTGAACAACTATCAAAACACAGATGAGATTTCCTTC
AATTTTTACTGCTGTTTTATTCGCAGCATCCTCCGCATTAGCTGCTCCAGTCAACACTACAACAGAAGAT
GAAACGGCACAAATTCCGGCTGAAGCTGTCATCGGTTACTCAGATTTAGAAGGGGATTTCGATGTTGCTG
TTTTGCCATTTTCCAACAGCACAAATAACGGGTTATTGTTTATAAATACTACTATTGCCAGCATTGCTGC
TAAAGAAGAAGGGGTATCTCTCGAGAAGAGAATGACTCCTTTGGGTCCAGCTTCTTCCTTGCCTCAATCC
TTCTTGTTGAAGTGTTTGGAGCAGGTTAGAAAGATCCAGGGTGATGGTGCTGCTTTGCAAGAGAAGTTGT
GTGCTACTTACAAGTTGTGTCACCCAGAAGAGTTGGTTTTGTTGGGTCACTCCTTGGGTATTCCTTGGGC
TCCATTGTCCTCTTGTCCATCCCAAGCTTTGCAATTGGCTGGTTGTTTGTCCCAATTGCACTCCGGTTTG
TTCTTGTACCAGGGTTTGTTGCAAGCTTTGGAGGGTATTTCTCCAGAGTTGGGTCCAACTTTGGACACAT
TGCAGTTGGACGTTGCTGACTTCGCTACTACTATCTGGCAACAGATGGAAGAATTGGGTATGGCTCCAGC
TTTGCAGCCAACTCAAGGTGCTATGCCAGCTTTTGCTTCTGCTTTCCAGAGAAGAGCTGGTGGTGTTTTG
GTTGCTTCTCACTTGCAGTCTTTCTTGGAGGTTTCCTACAGAGTTTTGAGACACTTGGCTCAACCATAAG
CGGCCGCCAGCTTTCTAGAACAAAAACTCATCTCAGAAGAGGATCTGAATAGCGCCGTCGACCATCATCA
TCATCATCATTGACCGGTCTTGCTAGATTCTAATCAAGAGGATGTCAGAATGCCATTTGCCTGAGAGATG
CAGGCTTCATTTTTGATACTTTTTTATTTGTAACCTATATAGTATAGGATTTTTTTTGTCATTTTGTTTC
TTCTCGTACGAGCTTGCTCCTGATCAGCCTATCTCGCAGCTGATGAATATCTTGTGGTAGGGGTTTGGGA
AAATCATTCGAGTTTGATGTTTTTCTTGGTATTTCCCACTCCTCTTCAGAGTACAGAAGATTAAGTGAGA
CCTTCGTTTGTGCGGATCCCCCACACACCATAGCTTCAAAATGTTTCTACTCCTTTTTTACTCTTCCAGA
TTTTCTCGGACTCCGCGCATCGCCGTACCACTTCAAAACACCCAAGCACAGCATACTAAATTTCCCCTCT
TTCTTCCTCTAGGGTGTCGTTAATTACCCGTACTAAAGGTTTGGAAAAGAAAAAAGAGACCGCCTCGTTT
CTTTTTCTTCGTCGAAAAAGGCAATAAAAATTTTTATCACGTTTCTTTTTCTTGAAAATTTTTTTTTTTG
ATTTTTTTCTCTTTCGATGACCTCCCATTGATATTTAAGTTAATAAACGGTCTTCAATTTCTCAAGTTTC
AGTTTCATTTTTCTTGTTCTATTACAACTTTTTTTACTTCTTGCTCATTAGAAAGAAAGCATAGCAATCT
AATCTAAGGGCGGTGTTGACAATTAATCATCGGCATAGTATATCGGCATAGTATAATACGACAAGGTGAG
GAACTAAACCATGGCCAAGTTGACCAGTGCCGTTCCGGTGCTCACCGCGCGCGACGTCGCCGGAGCGGTC
GAGTTCTGGACCGACCGGCTCGGGTTCTCCCGGGACTTCGTGGAGGACGACTTCGCCGGTGTGGTCCGGG
ACGACGTGACCCTGTTCATCAGCGCGGTCCAGGACCAGGTGGTGCCGGACAACACCCTGGCCTGGGTGTG
GGTGCGCGGCCTGGACGAGCTGTACGCCGAGTGGTCGGAGGTCGTGTCCACGAACTTCCGGGACGCCTCC
GGGCCGGCCATGACCGAGATCGGCGAGCAGCCGTGGGGGCGGGAGTTCGCCCTGCGCGACCCGGCCGGCA
ACTGCGTGCACTTCGTGGCCGAGGAGCAGGACTGACACGTCCGACGCGGCCCGACGGGTCCGAGGCCTCG
GAGATCCGTCCCCCTTTTCCTTTGTCGATATCATGTAATTAGTTATGTCACGCTTACATTCACGCCCTCC
CCCCACATCCGCTCTAACCGAAAAGGAAGGAGTTAGACAACCTGAAGTCTAGGTCCCTATTTATTTTTTT
ATAGTTATGTTAGTATTAAGAACGTTATTTATATTTCAAATTTTTCTTTTTTTTCTGTACAGACGCGTGT
ACGCATGTAACATTATACTGAAAACCTTGCTTGAGAAGGTTTTGGGACGCTCGAAGGCTTTAATTTGCAA
GCTGGAGACCAACATGTGAGCAAAAGGCCAGCAAAAGGCCAGGAACCGTAAAAAGGCCGCGTTGCTGGCG
TTTTTCCATAGGCTCCGCCCCCCTGACGAGCATCACAAAAATCGACGCTCAAGTCAGAGGTGGCGAAACC
CGACAGGACTATAAAGATACCAGGCGTTTCCCCCTGGAAGCTCCCTCGTGCGCTCTCCTGTTCCGACCCT
GCCGCTTACCGGATACCTGTCCGCCTTTCTCCCTTCGGGAAGCGTGGCGCTTTCTCATAGCTCACGCTGT
AGGTATCTCAGTTCGGTGTAGGTCGTTCGCTCCAAGCTGGGCTGTGTGCACGAACCCCCCGTTCAGCCCG
ACCGCTGCGCCTTATCCGGTAACTATCGTCTTGAGTCCAACCCGGTAAGACACGACTTATCGCCACTGGC
AGCAGCCACTGGTAACAGGATTAGCAGAGCGAGGTATGTAGGCGGTGCTACAGAGTTCTTGAAGTGGTGG
CCTAACTACGGCTACACTAGAAGAACAGTATTTGGTATCTGCGCTCTGCTGAAGCCAGTTACCTTCGGAA
AAAGAGTTGGTAGCTCTTGATCCGGCAAACAAACCACCGCTGGTAGCGGTGGTTTTTTTGTTTGCAAGCA
GCAGATTACGCGCAGAAAAAAAGGATCTCAAGAAGATCCTTTGATCTTTTCTACGGGGTCTGACGCTCAG
TGGAACGAAAACTCACGTTAAGGGATTTTGGTCATGAGATCAGATCTGAGCTCGTTTGGCCGTGGCCGTG
CTCGTCCTCGTCGGCCGGCTTGTCGACGACGGCGGTCTCCGTCGTCAGGATCATCCGGGCCACAAGCTTG
CTGACAGAAGCCTCAAGAAAAAAAAAATTCTTCTTCGACTATGCTGGAGGCAGAGATGATCGAGCCGGTA
GTTAACTATATATAGCTAAATTGG
Features (pLannotate 1.2.2; 20 found; start..end, strand, type, name):
     17..423     +  promoter       TEF1 promoter: S. cerevisiae TEF1; promoter for EF-1α
    773..790     -  misc_feature   MCS (fragment): pUC18/19 multiple cloning site
    795..1677    +  CDS            ERT2 (fragment): mutated ligand-binding domain of the human estrogen receptor (Feil et al., 1997)
   1686..1835    +  CDS            VP64: tetrameric repeat of the minimal activation domain of herpes simplex virus VP16 (Beerli et al., 1998)
   1910..2156    +  terminator     AOX1 terminator: Pichia pastoris AOX1; transcription terminator for AOX1
   2163..2181    +  promoter       CUP1 promoter (fragment): S. cerevisiae CUP1; inducible metallothionein promoter, regulated by Cu2+
   2250..2275    +  CDS            CyPet (fragment): cyan fluorescent protein optimized for FRET with YPet (Nguyen and Daugherty, 2005)
   2370..2392    -  promoter       CMV promoter (fragment): human cytomegalovirus (CMV) immediate early promoter
   2452..2472    -  enhancer       CMV enhancer (fragment): human cytomegalovirus immediate early enhancer; contains an 18-bp deletion relative to the standard CMV enhancer
   2544..2706    +  promoter       GAP promoter (fragment): promoter for Pichia pastoris glyceraldehyde-3-phosphate dehydrogenase
   2717..2967    +  CDS            α-factor secretion signal (fragment): N-terminal secretion signal from S. cerevisiae alpha-factor; MFα1; Cleavage by the Kex2 protease occurs after the dibasic KR sequence.
   2975..3496    +  CDS            CSF3 (fragment): CSF3_HUMAN - Also known as C17orf33, GCSF. Experimental evidence at protein level: Swiss-Prot protein existence level 1. Granulocyte/macrophage colony-stimulating factors are cytokines that act in hematopoiesis by controlling the production, differentiation, and function of 2 related white cell populations of the blood, the granulocytes and the monocytes-macrophages. This CSF induces granulocytes. From Homo sapiens (Human).
   3563..3580    +  CDS            capTEV™ (fragment): composite tag for in vivo biotinylation, TEV protease cleavage, and 6xHis tagging
   3604..3850    +  terminator     AOX1 terminator: Pichia pastoris AOX1; transcription terminator for AOX1
   3871..4278    +  promoter       TEF1 promoter: S. cerevisiae TEF1; promoter for EF-1α
   4285..4332    +  promoter       EM7 promoter: synthetic bacterial promoter&nbsp
   4351..4725    +  CDS            BleoR: antibiotic-binding protein; Sh ble from Streptoalloteichus hindustanus; confers resistance to bleomycin, phleomycin, and Zeocin™
   4791..5038    +  terminator     CYC1 terminator: S. cerevisiae CYC1; transcription terminator for CYC1
   5113..5701    -  rep_origin     ori: high-copy-number ColE1/pMB1/pBR322/pUC origin of replication
   5796..5882    -  CDS            groL1 (fragment): CH601_MYCA1 - Also known as groEL1 From Mycobacterium avium (strain 104).
