[The description below was written by a language model from this plasmid's Addgene catalogue record and pLannotate feature annotations shown in this document.]
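Description:
JC021 is a roughly 6 kb yeast expression plasmid built on the PP117 backbone and designed for estrogen-inducible secretion of human granulocyte colony-stimulating factor (G-CSF, CSF3). It is propagated in E. coli through a high-copy ColE1/pUC-type origin. Selection relies on a single Sh ble (BleoR) cassette placed behind tandem TEF1 and EM7 promoters and closed by the CYC1 terminator, an arrangement that lets Zeocin select in both yeast and bacteria. No yeast replication origin is annotated. Together with the Pichia pastoris-derived regulatory parts, this suggests use by genomic integration in Pichia, although the record states only that the work concerns biologics production in yeast.

The payload consists of two transcription units. In the first, a TEF1 promoter constitutively drives a synthetic transcription factor whose annotated portions are an estrogen receptor ligand-binding domain (matched to ERT2) fused to the VP64 activation domain, ending at an AOX1 terminator. About 370 bp upstream of the receptor domain are unannotated and presumably encode the DNA-binding module, but the record does not identify it. In the second unit, a region with only short, probably spurious matches (CUP1, CyPet, CMV fragments) precedes a fragment of the Pichia GAP promoter. This layout is consistent with operator sites placed upstream of a minimal core promoter. This promoter drives the S. cerevisiae α-factor secretion signal, with its Kex2 cleavage site, fused to the G-CSF coding sequence. A short C-terminal match likely represents a His tag, and a second AOX1 terminator follows.

Estrogen addition should activate the transcription factor and switch on secreted G-CSF production. The depositor and sequencing-derived records show the same features in the same order, differing by a few bases and in their start coordinates.
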