Addgene plasmid #104944: JC021
Purpose: Estrogen inducing G-CSF
Depositing lab: Timothy Lu. Depositing organization: Massachusetts Institute of Technology. Publication: Versatile and on-demand biologics co-production in yeast. Cao J, Perez-Pinera P, Lowenhaupt K, Wu MR, Purcell O, de la Fuente-Nunez C, Lu TK. Nat Commun. 2018 Jan 8;9(1):77. doi: 10.1038/s41467-017-02587-w. PubMed 29311542.
Backbone
  Vector backbone: PP117
Growth in bacteria
  Bacterial resistance: Bleocin (Zeocin), 50 μg/mL
  Growth temperature: 37°C
  Growth strain: DH5alpha
  Copy number: Unknown
Gene/Insert
  Gene/Insert name: G-CSF
Terms and licenses: Academic/Nonprofit Terms; Industry Terms: Not Available to Industry
How to cite: JC021 was a gift from Timothy Lu (Addgene plasmid # 104944 ; http://n2t.net/addgene:104944 ; RRID:Addgene_104944)
